Addgene plasmid #122599: pBT29-splitD
Purpose: clone M13 phage by SapI Golden Gate
Depositing lab: David Liu. Depositing organization: Broad Institute. Publication: Continuous evolution of base editors with expanded target compatibility and improved activity. Thuronyi BW, Koblan LW, Levy JM, Yeh WH, Zheng C, Newby GA, Wilson C, Bhaumik M, Shubina-Oleinik O, Holt JR, Liu DR. Nat Biotechnol. 2019 Jul 22. pii: 10.1038/s41587-019-0193-0. doi: 10.1038/s41587-019-0193-0. PubMed 31332326.
Backbone
  Vector backbone: pBT29
  Vector type: Bacterial Expression
Growth in bacteria
  Bacterial resistance: Kanamycin, 50 μg/mL
  Growth temperature: 37°C
  Growth strain: NEB Stable
  Copy number: Low Copy
Gene/Insert
  Gene/Insert name: M13 bacteriophage genes
  Cloning method: Gibson Cloning
Terms and licenses: Academic/Nonprofit Terms; Industry Terms: Not Available to Industry
Depositor comments: low copy vector, confers a growth defect Please visit https://benchling.com/s/3fQo1syh for additional information.
How to cite: pBT29-splitD was a gift from David Liu (Addgene plasmid # 122599 ; http://n2t.net/addgene:122599 ; RRID:Addgene_122599)
