[The description below was written by a language model from this plasmid's Addgene catalogue record and pLannotate feature annotations shown in this document.]
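Description:
pBT29-splitD is a low-copy bacterial plasmid built on the pBT29 backbone that carries part of the M13 filamentous phage genome and serves as a parts vector for assembling M13 phage by SapI Golden Gate cloning. It replicates in E. coli from the pSC101 origin together with its required Rep101 (RepA) initiator protein, and is selected with kanamycin through an aminoglycoside phosphotransferase (KanR) gene. The depositor notes that the plasmid imposes a growth defect on its host, which fits with the choice of a low-copy replicon for carrying phage genes.

The annotated phage segment runs as a contiguous block on one strand. It comprises gene II (replication initiator) and gene V (single-stranded DNA binding protein), followed by genes VII and IX (minor coat proteins at the first-emerging tip of the virion) and gene VIII (the major capsid protein), and it ends at the fd central terminator. The remaining M13 genes, such as gene III, are not annotated here. This agrees with the "split" name and suggests that this plasmid supplies only one portion of the phage genome, with the rest coming from other fragments during assembly.

Downstream of the phage block is an mRFP1 cassette driven by a PLtetO-1 promoter fragment and closed by rrnB T1 and T7Te terminators. It may act as a visual marker or dropout cassette, but the record does not state its role, and the SapI sites themselves are not annotated. The associated work concerns continuous evolution of base editors, where engineered M13 selection phage are needed.
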