Features (pLannotate 1.2.2; 15 found; start..end, strand, type, name):
     23..1255    +  CDS            M13 gene II (sequence partly withheld): pII; II; replication
   1267..1530    +  CDS            M13 gene V (sequence partly withheld): pV; V; replication
   1532..1633    +  CDS            M13 gene VII (sequence partly withheld): pVII; VII; minor coat protein
   1630..1725    +  CDS            IX (sequence partly withheld): G9P_BPM13 - Experimental evidence at protein level: Swiss-Prot protein existence level 1. May initiate with G7P the virion concomitant assembly-budding process, by interacting with the packaging signal of the viral genome. The assembly-budding takes place at the host inner membrane. In turn, G7P and G9P are present at the end of the filamentous virion that emerges first from the bacterial host. From Enterobacteria phage M13 (Bacteriophage M13).
   1725..1943    +  CDS            VIII (sequence partly withheld): CAPSD_BPF1 - Experimental evidence at protein level: Swiss-Prot protein existence level 1. Self assembles to form a helical capsid wrapping up the viral genomic DNA. The capsid displays a filamentous structure with a length of 760-1950 nm and a width of 6-8 nm. The virion assembly and budding take place at the host inner membrane (By similarity). From Enterobacteria phage f1 (Bacteriophage f1).
   1953..1992    +  terminator     fd terminator (sequence withheld): central terminator from bacteriophage fd (Otsuka and Kunisawa, 1982)
   2003..2056    +  promoter       PLtetO-1 promoter (fragment): modified phage lambda PL promoter with tet operator sites (Lutz and Bujard, 1997)
   2082..2759    +  CDS            mRFP1: monomeric derivative of DsRed (Campbell et al., 2002)
   2777..2848    +  terminator     rrnB T1 terminator: transcription terminator T1 from the E. coli rrnB gene
   2864..2891    +  terminator     T7Te terminator: phage T7 early transcription terminator
   2924..2981    +  promoter       AmpR promoter (fragment): bla
   2990..3805    -  CDS            KanR: aminoglycoside phosphotransferase; aph(3')-Ia; confers resistance to kanamycin in bacteria or G418 (Geneticin®) in eukaryotes
   3873..4823    -  CDS            Rep101: RepA protein needed for replication with the pSC101 origin; rep101
   4871..5093    -  rep_origin     pSC101 ori: low-copy replication origin that requires the Rep101 protein
   5588..5632    +  terminator     rrnB T1 terminator: transcription terminator T1 from the E. coli rrnB gene
>Addgene plasmid #122599 | pBT29-splitD | addgene full sequence | sequence record 238882 | Addgene NGS Result
CTT
[42 nt withheld, positions 4-45]
G
[35 nt withheld, positions 47-81]
CTCAGGCAATGACCTGATAGCCTTTGTAGAT
[60 nt withheld, positions 113-172]
GTTGATGGTGATTTGACTGTCTCCGGCCTTTCCCACCCTTTTGAATCTTTACCTACACATTACTCA
[44 nt withheld, positions 239-282]
TTGCGTTGAAATAAAGGCTTCTCCCGCAAAAGTATTACAGGGGCATAATGTTTTTGGTACAACCGATTTA
GG
[36 nt withheld, positions 355-390]
TTCTT
[40 nt withheld, positions 396-435]
TATTAGTAGAATTGATGCCGCCTTTTCAGCC
[161 nt withheld, positions 467-627]
G
[65 nt withheld, positions 629-693]
ACAATTAAAGGTACTCTCTAATCCTGACCTGTTGGAG
[42 nt withheld, positions 731-772]
A
[46 nt withheld, positions 774-819]
CCGCTTTGCTTCTGACTATAATAGTCAGGGTAAAGACCTG
[54 nt withheld, positions 860-913]
A
[36 nt withheld, positions 915-950]
CCGCTATCCAGTCTAAACATTTTACTATTACCCCCTCTGGCAAAACTTCTTTTGCAAAAGCCTCTCGCTA
TTTTGGTTTTTATCGTCGTCTGGTAAACGAGGGTTATGATAGTGTTGCTCTTACT
[44 nt withheld, positions 1076-1119]
ATGTGGTATTCCTAAATCTCAACTGATGAATCTTTCT
[50 nt withheld, positions 1157-1206]
T
[57 nt withheld, positions 1208-1264]
C
[33 nt withheld, positions 1266-1298]
CCAATTTACTACT
[48 nt withheld, positions 1312-1359]
T
[34 nt withheld, positions 1361-1394]
TCTTGTCAAGATTACTCTTGATGAAGGTCAGCCAGCCTATGCGCCGGGTCTGTACACCGTTCATCTGTCC
TCTTTCAAAGTTGGTCAGTTCGGTTCC
[65 nt withheld, positions 1492-1556]
T
[36 nt withheld, positions 1558-1593]
CTGTTTCGCGCTTGGTATAATA
[64 nt withheld, positions 1616-1679]
C
[73 nt withheld, positions 1681-1753]
TGTAGCCGTTGCTACCCTCGTTCCG
[164 nt withheld, positions 1779-1942]
TTGATAAACT
[41 nt withheld, positions 1953-1993]
TAGAAGAGCTCCCTATCAGTGATAGAGATTGACATCCCTATCAGTGATAGAGATACTGAGCACGAATCTG
AAAGAGGAGAAAGGATCTATGGCGAGTAGCGAAGACGTTATCAAAGAGTTCATGCGTTTCAAAGTTCGTA
TGGAAGGTTCCGTTAACGGTCACGAGTTCGAAATCGAAGGTGAAGGTGAAGGTCGTCCGTACGAAGGTAC
CCAGACCGCTAAACTGAAAGTTACCAAAGGTGGTCCGCTGCCGTTCGCTTGGGACATCCTGTCCCCGCAG
TTCCAGTACGGTTCCAAAGCTTACGTTAAACACCCGGCTGACATCCCGGACTACCTGAAACTGTCCTTCC
CGGAAGGTTTCAAATGGGAACGTGTTATGAACTTCGAAGACGGTGGTGTTGTTACCGTTACCCAGGACTC
CTCCCTGCAAGACGGTGAGTTCATCTACAAAGTTAAACTGCGTGGTACCAACTTCCCGTCCGACGGTCCG
GTTATGCAGAAAAAAACCATGGGTTGGGAAGCTTCCACCGAACGTATGTACCCGGAAGACGGTGCTCTGA
AAGGTGAAATCAAAATGCGTCTGAAACTGAAAGACGGTGGTCACTACGACGCTGAAGTTAAAACCACCTA
CATGGCTAAAAAACCGGTTCAGCTGCCGGGTGCTTACAAAACCGACATCAAACTGGACATCACCTCCCAC
AACGAAGACTACACCATCGTTGAACAGTACGAACGTGCTGAAGGTCGTCACTCCACCGGTGCTTAATAAG
GATCTCCAGGCATCAAATAAAACGAAAGGCTCAGTCGAAAGACTGGGCCTTTCGTTTTATCTGTTGTTTG
TCGGTGAACGCTCTCTACTAGAGTCACACTGGCTCACCTTCGGGTGGGCCTTTCTGCGTTTATACAGGTG
GCACTTTTCGGGGAAATGTGCGCGGAACCCCTATTTGTTTATTTTTCTAAATACATTCAAATATGTATCC
GCTCATGAATTAATTCTTAGAAAAACTCATCGAGCATCAAATGAAACTGCAATTTATTCATATCAGGATT
ATCAATACCATATTTTTGAAAAAGCCGTTTCTGTAATGAAGGAGAAAACTCACCGAGGCAGTTCCATAGG
ATGGCAAGATCCTGGTATCGGTCTGCGATTCCGACTCGTCCAACATCAATACAACCTATTAATTTCCCCT
CGTCAAAAATAAGGTTATCAAGTGAGAAATCACCATGAGTGACGACTGAATCCGGTGAGAATGGCAAAAG
TTTATGCATTTCTTTCCAGACTTGTTCAACAGGCCAGCCATTACGCTCGTCATCAAAATCACTCGCATCA
ACCAAACCGTTATTCATTCGTGATTGCGCCTGAGCGAGACGAAATACGCGATCGCTGTTAAAAGGACAAT
TACAAACAGGAATCGAATGCAACCGGCGCAGGAACACTGCCAGCGCATCAACAATATTTTCACCTGAATC
AGGATATTCTTCTAATACCTGGAATGCTGTTTTCCCGGGGATCGCAGTGGTGAGTAACCATGCATCATCA
GGAGTACGGATAAAATGCTTGATGGTCGGAAGAGGCATAAATTCCGTCAGCCAGTTTAGTCTGACCATCT
CATCTGTAACATCATTGGCAACGCTACCTTTGCCATGTTTCAGAAACAACTCTGGCGCATCGGGCTTCCC
ATACAATCGATAGATTGTCGCACCTGATTGCCCGACATTATCGCGAGCCCATTTATACCCATATAAATCA
GCATCCATGTTGGAATTTAATCGCGGCCTAGAGCAAGACGTTTCCCGTTGAATATGGCTCATAACACCCC
TTGTATTACTGTTTATGTAAGCAGACAGTTTTATTGTTCATGAAGGCCAAATAGGCCGTTCAGATCCTTC
CGTATTTAGCCAGTATGTTCTCTAGTGTGGTTCGTTGTTTTTGCGTGAGCCATGAGAACGAACCATTGAG
ATCATGCTTACTTTGCATGTCACTCAAAAATTTTGCCTCAAAACTGGTGAGCTGAATTTTTGCAGTTAAA
GCATCGTGTAGTGTTTTTCTTAGTCCGTTACGTAGGTAGGAATCTGATGTAATGGTTGTTGGTATTTTGT
CACCATTCATTTTTATCTGGTTGTTCTCAAGTTCGGTTACGAGATCCATTTGTCTATCTAGTTCAACTTG
GAAAATCAACGTATCAGTCGGGCGGCCTCGCTTATCAACCACCAATTTCATATTGCTGTAAGTGTTTAAA
TCTTTACTTATTGGTTTCAAAACCCATTGGTTAAGCCTTTTAAACTCATGGTAGTTATTTTCAAGCATTA
ACATGAACTTAAATTCATCAAGGCTAATCTCTATATTTGCCTTGTGAGTTTTCTTTTGTGTTAGTTCTTT
TAATAACCACTCATAAATCCTCATAGAGTATTTGTTTTCAAAAGACTTAACATGTTCCAGATTATATTTT
ATGAATTTTTTTAACTGGAAAAGATAAGGCAATATCTCTTCACTAAAAACTAATTCTAATTTTTCGCTTG
AGAACTTGGCATAGTTTGTCCACTGGAAAATCTCAAAGCCTTTAACCAAAGGATTCCTGATTTCCACAGT
TCTCGTCATCAGCTCTCTGGTTGCTTTAGCTAATACACCATAAGCATTTTCCCTACTGATGTTCATCATC
TGAGCGTATTGGTTATAAGTGAACGATACCGTCCGTTCTTTCCTTGTAGGGTTTTCAATCGTGGGGTTGA
GTAGTGCCACACAGCATAAAATTAGCTTGGTTTCATGCTCCGTTAAGTCATAGCGACTAATCGCTAGTTC
ATTTGCTTTGAAAACAACTAATTCAGACATACATCTCAATTGGTCTAGGTGATTTTAATCACTATACCAA
TTGAGATGGGCTAGTCAATGATAATTACTAGTCCTTTTCCTTTGAGTTGTGGGTATCTGTAAATTCTGCT
AGACCTTTGCTGGAAAACTTGTAAATTCTGCTAGACCCTCTGTAAATTCCGCTAGACCTTTGTGTGTTTT
TTTTGTTTATATTCAAGTGGTTATAATTTATAGAATAAAGAAAGAATAAAAAAAGATAAAAAGAATAGAT
CCCAGCCCTGTGTATAACTCACTACTTTAGTCAGTTCCGCAGTATTACAAAAGGATGTCGCAAACGCTGT
TTGCTCCTCTACAAAACAGACCTTAAAACCCTAAAGGCTTAAGTAGCACCCTCGCAAGCTCGGGCAAATC
GCTGAATATTCCTTTTGTCTCCGACCATCAGGCACCTGAGTCGCTGTCTTTTTCGTGACATTCAGTTCGC
TGCGCTCACGGCTCTGGCAGTGAATGGGGGTAAATGGCACTACAGGCGCCTTTTATGGATTCATGCAAGG
AAACTACCCATAATACAAGAAAAGCCCGTCACGGGCTTCTCAGGGCGTTTTATGGCGGGTCTGCTATGTG
GTGCTATCTGACTTTTTGCTGTTCAGCAGTTCCTGCCCTCTGATTTTCCAGTCTGACCACTTCGGATTAT
CCCGTGACAGGTCATTCAGACTGGCTAATGCACCCAGTAAGGCAGCGGTATCATCAACAGGCTTACCCGT
CTTACTGTCAAGAGGACATCCGGTCAAATAAAACGAAAGGCTCAGTCGAAAGACTGGGCCTTTCGTTTTG
CTGAGGAGACTTAGGGACCCTGCTCTTCT
